>Addgene plasmid #245197 | pET-28b His6-TEV-SHP2-FL(T52S) | addgene full sequence | sequence record 488351 | Addgene NGS Result
TCTGCGCGTAATCTGCTGCTTGCAAACAAAAAAACCACCGCTACCAGCGGTGGTTTGTTTGCCGGATCAA
GAGCTACCAACTCTTTTTCCGAAGGTAACTGGCTTCAGCAGAGCGCAGATACCAAATACTGTCCTTCTAG
TGTAGCCGTAGTTAGGCCACCACTTCAAGAACTCTGTAGCACCGCCTACATACCTCGCTCTGCTAATCCT
GTTACCAGTGGCTGCTGCCAGTGGCGATAAGTCGTGTCTTACCGGGTTGGACTCAAGACGATAGTTACCG
GATAAGGCGCAGCGGTCGGGCTGAACGGGGGGTTCGTGCACACAGCCCAGCTTGGAGCGAACGACCTACA
CCGAACTGAGATACCTACAGCGTGAGCTATGAGAAAGCGCCACGCTTCCCGAAGGGAGAAAGGCGGACAG
GTATCCGGTAAGCGGCAGGGTCGGAACAGGAGAGCGCACGAGGGAGCTTCCAGGGGGAAACGCCTGGTAT
CTTTATAGTCCTGTCGGGTTTCGCCACCTCTGACTTGAGCGTCGATTTTTGTGATGCTCGTCAGGGGGGC
GGAGCCTATGGAAAAACGCCAGCAACGCGGCCTTTTTACGGTTCCTGGCCTTTTGCTGGCCTTTTGCTCA
CATGTTCTTTCCTGCGTTATCCCCTGATTCTGTGGATAACCGTATTACCGCCTTTGAGTGAGCTGATACC
GCTCGCCGCAGCCGAACGACCGAGCGCAGCGAGTCAGTGAGCGAGGAAGCGGAAGAGCGCCTGATGCGGT
ATTTTCTCCTTACGCATCTGTGCGGTATTTCACACCGCAATGGTGCACTCTCAGTACAATCTGCTCTGAT
GCCGCATAGTTAAGCCAGTATACACTCCGCTATCGCTACGTGACTGGGTCATGGCTGCGCCCCGACACCC
GCCAACACCCGCTGACGCGCCCTGACGGGCTTGTCTGCTCCCGGCATCCGCTTACAGACAAGCTGTGACC
GTCTCCGGGAGCTGCATGTGTCAGAGGTTTTCACCGTCATCACCGAAACGCGCGAGGCAGCTGCGGTAAA
GCTCATCAGCGTGGTCGTGAAGCGATTCACAGATGTCTGCCTGTTCATCCGCGTCCAGCTCGTTGAGTTT
CTCCAGAAGCGTTAATGTCTGGCTTCTGATAAAGCGGGCCATGTTAAGGGCGGTTTTTTCCTGTTTGGTC
ACTGATGCCTCCGTGTAAGGGGGATTTCTGTTCATGGGGGTAATGATACCGATGAAACGAGAGAGGATGC
TCACGATACGGGTTACTGATGATGAACATGCCCGGTTACTGGAACGTTGTGAGGGTAAACAACTGGCGGT
ATGGATGCGGCGGGACCAGAGAAAAATCACTCAGGGTCAATGCCAGCGCTTCGTTAATACAGATGTAGGT
GTTCCACAGGGTAGCCAGCAGCATCCTGCGATGCAGATCCGGAACATAATGGTGCAGGGCGCTGACTTCC
GCGTTTCCAGACTTTACGAAACACGGAAACCGAAGACCATTCATGTTGTTGCTCAGGTCGCAGACGTTTT
GCAGCAGCAGTCGCTTCACGTTCGCTCGCGTATCGGTGATTCATTCTGCTAACCAGTAAGGCAACCCCGC
CAGCCTAGCCGGGTCCTCAACGACAGGAGCACGATCATGCGCACCCGTGGGGCCGCCATGCCGGCGATAA
TGGCCTGCTTCTCGCCGAAACGTTTGGTGGCGGGACCAGTGACGAAGGCTTGAGCGAGGGCGTGCAAGAT
TCCGAATACCGCAAGCGACAGGCCGATCATCGTCGCGCTCCAGCGAAAGCGGTCCTCGCCGAAAATGACC
CAGAGCGCTGCCGGCACCTGTCCTACGAGTTGCATGATAAAGAAGACAGTCATAAGTGCGGCGACGATAG
TCATGCCCCGCGCCCACCGGAAGGAGCTGACTGGGTTGAAGGCTCTCAAGGGCATCGGTCGAGATCCCGG
TGCCTAATGAGTGAGCTAACTTACATTAATTGCGTTGCGCTCACTGCCCGCTTTCCAGTCGGGAAACCTG
TCGTGCCAGCTGCATTAATGAATCGGCCAACGCGCGGGGAGAGGCGGTTTGCGTATTGGGCGCCAGGGTG
GTTTTTCTTTTCACCAGTGAGACGGGCAACAGCTGATTGCCCTTCACCGCCTGGCCCTGAGAGAGTTGCA
GCAAGCGGTCCACGCTGGTTTGCCCCAGCAGGCGAAAATCCTGTTTGATGGTGGTTAACGGCGGGATATA
ACATGAGCTGTCTTCGGTATCGTCGTATCCCACTACCGAGATATCCGCACCAACGCGCAGCCCGGACTCG
GTAATGGCGCGCATTGCGCCCAGCGCCATCTGATCGTTGGCAACCAGCATCGCAGTGGGAACGATGCCCT
CATTCAGCATTTGCATGGTTTGTTGAAAACCGGACATGGCACTCCAGTCGCCTTCCCGTTCCGCTATCGG
CTGAATTTGATTGCGAGTGAGATATTTATGCCAGCCAGCCAGACGCAGACGCGCCGAGACAGAACTTAAT
GGGCCCGCTAACAGCGCGATTTGCTGGTGACCCAATGCGACCAGATGCTCCACGCCCAGTCGCGTACCGT
CTTCATGGGAGAAAATAATACTGTTGATGGGTGTCTGGTCAGAGACATCAAGAAATAACGCCGGAACATT
AGTGCAGGCAGCTTCCACAGCAATGGCATCCTGGTCATCCAGCGGATAGTTAATGATCAGCCCACTGACG
CGTTGCGCGAGAAGATTGTGCACCGCCGCTTTACAGGCTTCGACGCCGCTTCGTTCTACCATCGACACCA
CCACGCTGGCACCCAGTTGATCGGCGCGAGATTTAATCGCCGCGACAATTTGCGACGGCGCGTGCAGGGC
CAGACTGGAGGTGGCAACGCCAATCAGCAACGACTGTTTGCCCGCCAGTTGTTGTGCCACGCGGTTGGGA
ATGTAATTCAGCTCCGCCATCGCCGCTTCCACTTTTTCCCGCGTTTTCGCAGAAACGTGGCTGGCCTGGT
TCACCACGCGGGAAACGGTCTGATAAGAGACACCGGCATACTCTGCGACATCGTATAACGTTACTGGTTT
CACATTCACCACCCTGAATTGACTCTCTTCCGGGCGCTATCATGCCATACCGCGAAAGGTTTTGCGCCAT
TCGATGGTGTCCGGGATCTCGACGCTCTCCCTTATGCGACTCCTGCATTAGGAAGCAGCCCAGTAGTAGG
TTGAGGCCGTTGAGCACCGCCGCCGCAAGGAATGGTGCATGCAAGGAGATGGCGCCCAACAGTCCCCCGG
CCACGGGGCCTGCCACCATACCCACGCCGAAACAAGCGCTCATGAGCCCGAAGTGGCGAGCCCGATCTTC
CCCATCGGTGATGTCGGCGATATAGGCGCCAGCAACCGCACCTGTGGCGCCGGTGATGCCGGCCACGATG
CGTCCGGCGTAGAGGATCGAGATCTCGATCCCGCGAAATTAATACGACTCACTATAGGGGAATTGTGAGC
GGATAACAATTCCCCTCTAGAAATAATTTTGTTTAACTTTAAGAAGGAGATATACCATGGGCAGCAGCCA
TCATCATCATCATCACGATTACGATATCCCAACGACCGAAAACCTTTACTTCCAGGGCCATATGACATCG
CGGAGATGGTTTCACCCAAATATCACTGGTGTGGAGGCAGAAAACCTACTGTTGACAAGAGGAGTTGATG
GCAGTTTTTTGGCAAGGCCTAGTAAAAGTAACCCTGGAGACTTCACACTTTCCGTTAGAAGAAATGGAGC
TGTCTCCCACATCAAGATTCAGAACACTGGTGATTACTATGACCTGTATGGAGGGGAGAAATTTGCCACT
TTGGCTGAGTTGGTCCAGTATTACATGGAACATCACGGGCAATTAAAAGAGAAGAATGGAGATGTCATTG
AGCTTAAATATCCTCTGAACTGTGCAGATCCTACCTCTGAAAGGTGGTTTCATGGACATCTCTCTGGGAA
AGAAGCAGAGAAATTATTAACTGAAAAAGGAAAACATGGTAGTTTTCTTGTACGAGAGAGCCAGAGCCAC
CCTGGAGATTTTGTTCTTTCTGTGCGCACTGGTGATGACAAAGGGGAGAGCAATGACGGCAAGTCTAAAG
TGACCCATGTTATGATTCGCTGTCAGGAACTGAAATACGACGTTGGTGGAGGAGAACGGTTTGATTCTTT
GACAGATCTTGTGGAACATTATAAGAAGAATCCTATGGTGGAAACATTGGGTACAGTACTACAACTCAAG
CAGCCCCTTAACACGACTCGTATAAATGCTGCTGAAATAGAAAGCAGAGTTCGAGAACTAAGCAAATTAG
CTGAGACCACAGATAAAGTCAAACAAGGCTTTTGGGAAGAATTTGAGACACTACAACAACAGGAGTGCAA
ACTTCTCTACAGCCGAAAAGAGGGTCAAAGGCAAGAAAACAAAAACAAAAATAGATATAAAAACATCCTG
CCCTTTGATCATACCAGGGTTGTCCTACACGATGGTGATCCCAATGAGCCTGTTTCAGATTACATCAATG
CAAATATCATCATGCCTGAATTTGAAACCAAGTGCAACAATTCAAAGCCCAAAAAGAGTTACATTGCCAC
ACAAGGCTGCCTGCAAAACACGGTGAATGACTTTTGGCGGATGGTGTTCCAAGAAAACTCCCGAGTGATT
GTCATGACAACGAAAGAAGTGGAGAGAGGAAAGAGTAAATGTGTCAAATACTGGCCTGATGAGTATGCTC
TAAAAGAATATGGCGTCATGCGTGTTAGGAACGTCAAAGAAAGCGCCGCTCATGACTATACGCTAAGAGA
ACTTAAACTTTCAAAGGTTGGACAAGGGAATACGGAGAGAACGGTCTGGCAATACCACTTTCGGACCTGG
CCGGACCACGGCGTGCCCAGCGACCCTGGGGGCGTGCTGGACTTCCTGGAGGAGGTGCACCATAAGCAGG
AGAGCATCATGGATGCAGGGCCGGTCGTGGTGCACTGCAGTGCTGGAATTGGCCGGACAGGGACGTTCAT
TGTGATTGATATTCTTATTGACATCATCAGAGAGAAAGGTGTTGACTGCGATATTGACGTTCCCAAAACC
ATCCAGATGGTGCGGTCTCAGAGGTCAGGGATGGTCCAGACAGAAGCACAGTACCGATTTATCTATATGG
CGGTCCAGCATTATATTGAAACACTACAGCGCAGGATTGAAGAAGAGCAGAAAAGCAAGAGGAAAGGGCA
CGAATATACAAATATTAAGTATTCTCTAGCGGACCAGACGAGTGGAGATCAGAGCCCTCTCCCGCCTTGT
ACTCCAACGCCACCCTGTGCAGAAATGAGAGAAGACAGTGCTAGAGTCTATGAAAACGTGGGCCTGATGC
AACAGCAGAAAAGTTTCAGATAGGGATCCGAATTCGAGCTCCGTCGACAAGCTTGCGGCCGCACTCGAGC
ACCACCACCACCACCACTGAGATCCGGCTGCTAACAAAGCCCGAAAGGAAGCTGAGTTGGCTGCTGCCAC
CGCTGAGCAATAACTAGCATAACCCCTTGGGGCCTCTAAACGGGTCTTGAGGGGTTTTTTGCTGAAAGGA
GGAACTATATCCGGATTGGCGAATGGG
[124 nt withheld, positions 5628-5751]
C
[91 nt withheld, positions 5753-5843]
A
[49 nt withheld, positions 5845-5893]
CCTTTGACGTTGGAGTCCACGTTCTTT
[37 nt withheld, positions 5921-5957]
ACCCTATCTCGGTCTATTCTTTTGATTTATAAGGGATTTTGCCGATTTCGGCCTATTGGTTAAAAAATGA
GCTGATTTAACAAAAATTTAACGCGAATTTTAACAAAATATTAACGCTTACAATTTAGGTGGCACTTTTC
GGGGAAATGTGCGCGGAACCCCTATTTGTTTATTTTTCTAAATACATTCAAATATGTATCCGCTCATGAA
TTAATTCTTAGAAAAACTCATCGAGCATCAAATGAAACTGCAATTTATTCATATCAGGATTATCAATACC
ATATTTTTGAAAAAGCCGTTTCTGTAATGAAGGAGAAAACTCACCGAGGCAGTTCCATAGGATGGCAAGA
TCCTGGTATCGGTCTGCGATTCCGACTCGTCCAACATCAATACAACCTATTAATTTCCCCTCGTCAAAAA
TAAGGTTATCAAGTGAGAAATCACCATGAGTGACGACTGAATCCGGTGAGAATGGCAAAAGTTTATGCAT
TTCTTTCCAGACTTGTTCAACAGGCCAGCCATTACGCTCGTCATCAAAATCACTCGCATCAACCAAACCG
TTATTCATTCGTGATTGCGCCTGAGCGAGACGAAATACGCGATCGCTGTTAAAAGGACAATTACAAACAG
GAATCGAATGCAACCGGCGCAGGAACACTGCCAGCGCATCAACAATATTTTCACCTGAATCAGGATATTC
TTCTAATACCTGGAATGCTGTTTTCCCGGGGATCGCAGTGGTGAGTAACCATGCATCATCAGGAGTACGG
ATAAAATGCTTGATGGTCGGAAGAGGCATAAATTCCGTCAGCCAGTTTAGTCTGACCATCTCATCTGTAA
CATCATTGGCAACGCTACCTTTGCCATGTTTCAGAAACAACTCTGGCGCATCGGGCTTCCCATACAATCG
ATAGATTGTCGCACCTGATTGCCCGACATTATCGCGAGCCCATTTATACCCATATAAATCAGCATCCATG
TTGGAATTTAATCGCGGCCTAGAGCAAGACGTTTCCCGTTGAATATGGCTCATAACACCCCTTGTATTAC
TGTTTATGTAAGCAGACAGTTTTATTGTTCATGACCAAAATCCCTTAACGTGAGTTTTCGTTCCACTGAG
CGTCAGACCCCGTAGAAAAGATCAAAGGATCTTCTTGAGATCCTTTTTT
Features (pLannotate 1.2.2; 20 found; start..end, strand, type, name):
    760..899     -  misc_feature   bom: basis of mobility region from pBR322
   1001..1192    -  CDS            rop: Rop protein, which maintains plasmids at low copy number; rop
   1209..1589    +  CDS            YPB1_ECOLX: Protein predicted: Swiss-Prot protein existence level 4. From Escherichia coli.
   1661..1952    -  CDS            TcR (fragment): tetracycline efflux protein; tet; confers resistance to tetracycline
   1967..1988    -  protein_bind   CAP binding site: CAP binding activates transcription in the presence of cAMP. E. coli catabolite activator protein
   2001..3083    -  CDS            lacI: lac repressor; lacI; The lac repressor binds to the lac operator to inhibit transcription in E. coli. This inhibition can be relieved by adding lactose or isopropyl-β-D-thiogalactopyranoside (IPTG).
   3084..3161    -  promoter       lacI promoter: lacI
   3169..3448    -  CDS            TcR (fragment): tetracycline efflux protein; tet; confers resistance to tetracycline
   3470..3488    +  promoter       T7 promoter: promoter for bacteriophage T7 RNA polymerase
   3489..3513    +  protein_bind   lac operator: The lac repressor binds to the lac operator to inhibit transcription in E. coli. This inhibition can be relieved by adding lactose or isopropyl-β-D-thiogalactopyranoside (IPTG). lac repressor encoded by lacI
   3528..3550    +  RBS            RBS: efficient ribosome binding site from bacteriophage T7 gene 10 (Olins and Rangwala, 1989)
   3569..3585    +  CDS            capTEV™ (fragment): composite tag for in vivo biotinylation, TEV protease cleavage, and 6xHis tagging
   3632..5410    +  CDS            PTPN11: PTN11_HUMAN - Also known as PTP2C, SHPTP2. Experimental evidence at protein level: Swiss-Prot protein existence level 1. Acts downstream of various receptor and cytoplasmic protein tyrosine kinases to participate in the signal transduction from the cell surface to the nucleus (PubMed:10655584, PubMed:18559669, PubMed:18829466, PubMed:26742426, PubMed:28074573). Positively regulates MAPK signal transduction pathway (PubMed:28074573). Dephosphorylates GAB1, ARHGAP35 and EGFR (PubMed:28074573). Dephosphorylates ROCK2 at 'Tyr-722' resulting in stimulation of its RhoA binding activity (PubMed:18559
   5460..5477    +  CDS            9xHis (fragment): 9xHis affinity tag
   5487..5536    +  CDS            SET1 (fragment): solubility-enhancement tag derived from T7 phage gene 10B
   5544..5591    +  terminator     T7 terminator: transcription terminator for bacteriophage T7 RNA polymerase
   5628..6056    +  rep_origin     f1 ori (sequence partly withheld): f1 bacteriophage origin of replication; arrow indicates direction of (+) strand synthesis
   6109..6166    +  promoter       AmpR promoter (fragment): bla
   6175..6990    -  CDS            KanR: aminoglycoside phosphotransferase; aph(3')-Ia; confers resistance to kanamycin in bacteria or G418 (Geneticin®) in eukaryotes
   7112..574     +  rep_origin     ori (across the origin): high-copy-number ColE1/pMB1/pBR322/pUC origin of replication
