[The description below was written by a language model from this plasmid's Addgene catalogue record and pLannotate feature annotations shown in this document.]
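Description:
pET-28b His6-TEV-SHP2-FL(T52S) is a 7.1 kb bacterial expression plasmid built on a pET-28b-type backbone for producing recombinant full-length human SHP2, the non-receptor protein tyrosine phosphatase encoded by PTPN11, carrying a T52S substitution. It is propagated in E. coli under kanamycin selection (aph(3')-Ia, KanR). Replication depends on a ColE1/pBR322-family origin, which together with the rop gene and bom region accounts for the catalogued low copy number. An f1 phage origin is also present, along with short remnants of the tetracycline resistance gene that are backbone leftovers rather than functional markers.

Expression follows the standard pET arrangement. A T7 promoter is followed directly by a lac operator and the T7 gene 10 ribosome binding site. A plasmid-borne lacI gene with its own promoter supplies repressor, so transcription stays low until it is induced with IPTG in a host that provides T7 RNA polymerase. The open reading frame begins with an N-terminal 6xHis tag and, according to the construct name, a TEV protease site. The feature table registers this region only as a short composite-tag fragment upstream of the PTPN11 coding sequence. This design allows metal-affinity purification followed by removal of the tag. Downstream of the insert lie a backbone-derived His-coding stretch and the T7 terminator. The catalogue lists only an N-terminal tag, and the record does not indicate whether the downstream His sequence is translated.

The stated purpose is production of His-tagged full-length SHP2. The associated publication concerns how mutations in the N-terminal regulatory domain of SHP2 alter its interaction specificity, which suggests the purified T52S protein is used for biochemical comparison with other variants.
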