Addgene plasmid #245197: pET-28b His6-TEV-SHP2-FL(T52S)
Purpose: Production of His-tagged full-length SHP2
Depositing lab: Neel Shah. Depositing organization: Columbia University. Publication: The pathogenic T42A mutation in SHP2 rewires the interaction specificity of its N-terminal regulatory domain. van Vlimmeren AE, Voleti R, Chartier CA, Jiang Z, Karandur D, Humphries PA, Lo WL, Shah NH. Proc Natl Acad Sci U S A. 2024 Jul 23;121(30):e2407159121. doi: 10.1073/pnas.2407159121. Epub 2024 Jul 16. PubMed 39012820.
Backbone
  Vector backbone: pET
  Vector type: Bacterial Expression
Growth in bacteria
  Bacterial resistance: Kanamycin, 50 μg/mL
  Growth temperature: 37°C
  Growth strain: DH5alpha
  Copy number: Low Copy
Gene/Insert
  Gene/Insert name: SHP2 full-length
  Species: H. sapiens (human)
  Mutation: T52S
  Tag / fusion protein: 6xHis (N terminal on insert)
  Cloning method: Gibson Cloning
Terms and licenses: Academic/Nonprofit Terms; Industry Terms: Not Available to Industry
How to cite: pET-28b His6-TEV-SHP2-FL(T52S) was a gift from Neel Shah (Addgene plasmid # 245197 ; http://n2t.net/addgene:245197 ; RRID:Addgene_245197)
